Addgene plasmid #237009: NanoBRET Assay Vector, NanoLuc-NSD3
Purpose: Express NanoLuc(R)-NSD3 Fusion Protein in Mammalian Cells under a CMV promoter
Depositing lab: Promega Corporation.
Backbone
  Vector backbone: pFN224C NanoLuc(R) CMV-Neo BiBRET-Balanced Vector
  Vector type: Mammalian Expression
  Selectable markers: Neomycin (select with G418)
Growth in bacteria
  Bacterial resistance: Chloramphenicol, 25 μg/mL
  Growth temperature: 37°C
  Growth strain: DH5alpha
  Copy number: High Copy
Gene/Insert
  Gene/Insert name: NSD3
  Species: H. sapiens (human)
  Mutation: None
  Entrez Gene: NSD3 (a.k.a. KMT3F, KMT3G, WHISTLE, WHSC1L1, pp14328)
  Promoter: CMV
  Tag / fusion protein: NanoLuc (R) (N terminal on backbone)
  Cloning method: Other
Terms and licenses: Academic/Nonprofit Terms; Industry Terms
How to cite: NanoBRET Assay Vector, NanoLuc-NSD3 was a gift from Promega Corporation (Addgene plasmid # 237009)
