[The description below was written by a language model from this plasmid's Addgene catalogue record and pLannotate feature annotations shown in this document.]
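Description:
NanoBRET Assay Vector, NanoLuc-NSD3 is a 7.5 kb mammalian expression plasmid built on the pFN224C NanoLuc CMV-Neo BiBRET-Balanced backbone. It produces human NSD3 (also known as WHSC1L1), a histone lysine methyltransferase, fused at its N-terminus to NanoLuc luciferase. It is propagated in E. coli from a high-copy ColE1/pUC-type origin under chloramphenicol selection. The cat gene sits downstream of a synthetic bacterial EM7 promoter.

In the annotated sequence, the human codon-optimized Nluc coding sequence lies directly upstream of the NSD3 sequence on the same strand. This unit is followed by an SV40 polyadenylation signal. NSD3 is annotated as a fragment of roughly 1.9 kb, although the catalogue lists no mutation and does not say whether an isoform or a partial region was cloned. The record gives CMV as the promoter. The feature table shows a CMV enhancer flanked by a minimal CMV promoter fragment facing the fusion gene and a second CMV promoter fragment facing the opposite way, towards EM7-cat. The purpose of this divergent arrangement is not explained. An SP6 promoter just upstream of Nluc would allow in vitro transcription of the fusion.

A separate cassette places the neo gene downstream of an EF-1α core promoter with intron A sequences, ending in a synthetic poly(A) signal, so that transfected cells can be selected with G418. The short mouse Acsf2 hit on the opposite strand within this region is probably an automated annotation artifact.

As the name indicates, the plasmid supplies the luminescent energy donor for NanoBRET assays. In these assays, energy transfer from NanoLuc-NSD3 to a fluorescent acceptor reports protein interaction or ligand engagement in live cells.
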