Features (pLannotate 1.2.2; 18 found; start..end, strand, type, name):
     17..98      -  polyA_signal   SV40 poly(A) signal: SV40 polyadenylation signal
    121..204     -  CDS            large T antigen (fragment): large T antigen from SV40 (simian virus 40)
    260..292     -  misc_feature   MCS (fragment): pUC18/19 multiple cloning site
    370..2235    -  CDS            NSD3 (fragment): NSD3_HUMAN - Also known as WHSC1L1. Experimental evidence at protein level: Swiss-Prot protein existence level 1. Histone methyltransferase. Preferentially dimethylates 'Lys- 4' and 'Lys-27' of histone H3 forming H3K2me2 and H3K27me2. H3 'Lys-4' methylation represents a specific tag for epigenetic transcriptional activation, while 'Lys-27' is a mark for transcriptional repression. From Homo sapiens (Human).
   2257..2769    -  CDS            Nluc: NanoLuc® luciferase human codon-optimized
   2808..2826    -  promoter       SP6 promoter: promoter for bacteriophage SP6 RNA polymerase
   2852..2874    -  promoter       minimal CMV promoter (fragment): human cytomegalovirus (CMV) immediate early promoter
   2884..3249    +  enhancer       CMV enhancer: human cytomegalovirus immediate early enhancer
   3251..3438    +  promoter       CMV promoter (fragment): human cytomegalovirus (CMV) immediate early promoter
   3457..3504    +  promoter       EM7 promoter: synthetic bacterial promoter&nbsp
   3536..4192    +  CDS            cat: CAT_ECOLX - Experimental evidence at protein level: Swiss-Prot protein existence level 1. This enzyme is an effector of chloramphenicol resistance in bacteria. From Escherichia coli. This protein is used as a marker in many commonly used cloning vectors, such as pACYC184.
   4367..4955    -  rep_origin     ori: high-copy-number ColE1/pMB1/pBR322/pUC origin of replication
   5081..5129    -  polyA_signal   poly(A) signal: synthetic polyadenylation signal
   5156..5947    -  CDS            neo: KKA2_KLEPN - Also known as kan, nptII. Experimental evidence at protein level: Swiss-Prot protein existence level 1. Resistance to kanamycin, neomycin, paromomycin, ribostamycin, butirosin and gentamicin B. From Klebsiella pneumoniae.
   5962..6255    +  CDS            Acsf2 (fragment): ACSF2_MOUSE - Experimental evidence at protein level: Swiss-Prot protein existence level 1. Acyl-CoA synthases catalyze the initial reaction in fatty acid metabolism, by forming a thioester with CoA. Has some preference toward medium-chain substrates. Plays a role in adipocyte differentiation. From Mus musculus (Mouse).
   6335..6538    -  intron         EF-1α intron A: truncated intron upstream of the start codon of human EF-1α
   7164..7273    -  intron         EF-1α intron A (fragment): intron upstream of the start codon of human EF-1α
   7274..7485    -  promoter       EF-1α core promoter: core promoter for human elongation factor EF-1α
>Addgene plasmid #237009 | NanoBRET Assay Vector, NanoLuc-NSD3 | depositor full sequence | sequence record 470720 | NanoBRET Assay Vector, NanoLuc-NSD3 sequence 7504 bps
AAGACGCGTGACGTCGGCAGTGAAAAAAATGCTTTATTTGTGAAATTTGTGATGCTATTGCTTTATTTGT
AACCATTATAAGCTGCAATAAACAAGTTAACAACAACAATTGCATTCATTTTATGTTTCAGGTTCAGGGG
GAGGTGTGGGAGGTTTTTTAAAGCAAGTAAAACCTCTACAAATGTGGTATGGCTGATTATGATCCGCGGC
CGCAATACGTCGACGTTATCAGCTGACTTCGTACGAGAGCCTAGGTGTTTCTAGAGGATCCCCGGGTACC
GAGCCCGAATTCGTTTAAACGTCCACAGTTTCCTCAATCGCTGCGGAGACGGAGCTGTCACTGAATCTGA
CAGAGCCCTGCACTCCCCGGTCCGCCGACCCTTTCTGTAATCCAGTCTTCACTGTAGCCTGAGGAACTGT
TTCAACCTGCTCCTTTTTGATCTTCTTCTTTGGCACAACCTCAGTGGATTTCTCTGATTCAGAACGAGTT
CTAATTGATCTTCTCTGTTGCTTCTTTTCTACTGAGCCTGTAGAACCAGATGTTGCTTCAGGAGATGATA
CACTCTGCGTTGGCTTTTCATTTCTCTGGTTTGGTGTAGAAATTATAAGCCTGTCTTGCCCCCTGACACT
TATTTCTGTTTTGTTACCAATTCCCTTTGTTGAATAAACAAATTGATCGATAAATTTCCCATCCCCTGTA
GCATTCTGAAGAGCAAACACTTGTTCAATTTTCACAACTGGAGACATGTTACACTTCTGCAAATCCAGGC
TCCCTTTGTGCATCGTAATGGAAGCTGGTAAGGATTTCCTTGCTGCCGCAGTTTTCCAGGCTATTTTAAC
AGGCGGTGGCTCTTCCTCTTCCGCACTTGTGTGCCGCCTCTGGCTATGTCTCCGAATTTCAGTACTTGAG
AGTGAGGAGGCCACCTCCCCTGCATTGGTCTGTTCTGGCTGAGTATTCAGCACAGATCTTGGTCGTCGGG
TTTTTTTAACTTCGGTTTTGGAGGCAACACTCTTTTTTGCTTGGGATAAAGCCTCTTCAGGCTGTTTATC
AATGTAAATAAAAGTATACTGTTCTATTCTTTCTTCTCGAGTCATTTTCAATGCTTTCTCTGCATGGGCA
ATGCCAATATCCCACTGAGCACGTTCTCTCTGAGGTCGGGGTTTCCGAATCTTTTGTTTCTCAGAGTGAT
TGCTGGCTTGTTTGGTTGCCTCAGCCAGTAATTCTTCATACTGTTTATGACCTTTATACTCTCGTACCCG
TTTTTCATGAACCCACGCCCTCTCTGGCTGGTTGCTAAAAAACTGGACATGATATTCTCGGGCACCTCTT
GTGTTAATTTTAGTATGAACCTCAAGCTGGGGATCACTTGAAACCATACAAGGCCACCAAGGATAGGTTC
CCACCTTGGACCACACAAGATCGCCAACCTGAAACTTAACACCAGTGGACACTTCCGTTGTTGGAACAGA
AGATAGTATTGGCTGAACTGGGGCTTCCTCTTTTAGTACTGGTTCTTCCCTTGGTTTTTCTGATACAGTG
TCAACCCTCTCATTTGGTCTATTTTGTTCCTCTGGTTCTAATTTGGGGATTTTGTGTGACTTGCGCTCTT
CAGATCTTGATGAGTCATGCTTGTTGCTTTTTTTCCTCTTTTCTTTTCTGCTTTCATGCTTTGATTTCGT
GTGCTCACTTGCCTGTACTTCATTTAAAAGGTCTCCACAAAGGGAAGACTCAAACAATTCCCTGCCATTC
TGGATAGTTTTGGTTATTTTTAGTTTAATTTCAGGTGAGCCAGTCTTCTTTGGAATCACAGTTTGTGGTA
CCGAAGGAGGAGGTGGTGGCTGTGGAGGGGAAGGTTTTTCCAGAATTTCATGTGGTCTTGTGTTTGGAAT
TTCTGAATGATAATAGTCAGTGGGGCTAAAGTTTCTAACTGCACCAAAGCCATTGGCTGACCCATTAGGA
TACTGATTATATGACTGGTATTTGGTTTGAGTTTCATACACACTGATTGATGATGGATACCCATTTGTGA
GTGGAGGAAGATCTTCTGTTGTAGCTGGGTACTGAAAGCCTTGCTGCAAAGTAGCTTCATATGGTGTCTG
GCCACCATCTTCAGCAATGTCACTGTTGTTATCAAAGGCATCCTCCTGACGGATGTTGGCGGAGTCAATG
AGTTGAGGTGGTTGCTGAATTGTGTTTCCCATGATCCCTTGCATGAAAGAGAAAGAGAAATCCATGGCGA
TCGCGCCGCTCGAGCCCGCCAGAATGCGTTCGCACAGCCGCCAGCCGGTCACTCCGTTGATGGTTACTCG
GAACAGCAGGGAGCCGTCGGGGTTGATCAGGCGCTCGTCGATAATTTTGTTGCCGTTCCACAGGGTCCCT
GTTACAGTGATCTTTTTGCCGTCGAACACGGCGATGCCTTCATACGGCCGTCCGAAATAGTCGATCATGT
TCGGCGTAACCCCGTCGATTACCAGTGTGCCATAGTGCAGGATCACCTTAAAGTGATGATCATCCACAGG
GTACACCACCTTAAAAATTTTTTCGATCTGGCCCATTTGGTCGCCGCTCAGACCTTCATACGGGATGATG
ACATGGATGTCGATCTTCAGCCCATTTTCACCGCTCAGGACAATCCTTTGGATCGGAGTTACGGACACCC
CGAGATTCTGAAACAAACTGGACACACCTCCCTGTTCAAGGACTTGGTCCAGGTTGTAGCCGGCTGTCTG
TCGCCAGTCCCCAACGAAATCTTCGAGTGTGAAGACCATGGTGAGCGCTAGCTGCAAAAAGAACAAGTAG
CTTGTATTCTATAGTGTCACCTAAATGGGCGATCTGACGGTTCACTAAACCAGCTCTGCTTATATAGGCC
TCCCTGGCGCGCCACTAGTTATTAATAGTAATCAATTACGGGGTCATTAGTTCATAGCCCATATATGGAG
TTCCGCGTTACATAACTTACGGTAAATGGCCCGCCTGGCTGACCGCCCAACGACCCCCGCCCATTGACGT
CAATAATGACGTATGTTCCCATAGTAACGCCAATAGGGACTTTCCATTGACGTCAATGGGTGGAGTATTT
ACGGTAAACTGCCCACTTGGCAGTACATCAAGTGTATCATATGCCAAGTCCGCCCCCTATTGACGTCAAT
GACGGTAAATGGCCCGCCTGGCATTATGCCCAGTACATGACCTTACGGGACTTTCCTACTTGGCAGTACA
TCTACGTATTAGTCATCGCTATTACCATGGTGATGCGGTTTTGGCAGTACACCAATGGGCGTGGATAGCG
GTTTGACTCACGGGGATTTCCAAGTCTCCACCCCATTGACGTCAATGGGAGTTTGTTTTGGCACCAAAAT
CAACGGGACTTTCCAAAATGTCGTAATAACCCCGCCCCGTTGACGCAAATGGGCGGTAGGCGTGTACGGT
GGGAGGTCAAATCGAATTCTAATACTGTTGACAATTAATCATCGGCATAGTATATCGGCATAGTATAATA
CGACAAGGTGAGGAACTAAACCCAGGAGGCAGATCATGGAGAAAAAAATCACTGGATATACCACCGTTGA
TATATCCCAATGGCATCGTAAAGAACATTTTGAGGCATTTCAGTCAGTTGCTCAATGTACCTATAACCAG
ACCGTTCAGCTGGATATTACGGCCTTTTTAAAGACCGTAAAGAAAAATAAGCACAAGTTTTATCCGGCCT
TTATTCACATTCTTGCCCGCCTGATGAATGCTCATCCGGAATTCCGTATGGCAATGAAAGACGGTGAGCT
GGTGATATGGGATAGTGTTCACCCTTGTTACACCGTTTTCCATGAGCAAACTGAAACGTTTTCATCGCTC
TGGAGTGAATACCACGACGATTTCCGGCAGTTTCTACACATATATTCGCAAGATGTGGCGTGTTACGGTG
AAAACCTGGCCTATTTCCCTAAAGGGTTTATTGAGAATATGTTTTTCGTCTCAGCCAATCCCTGGGTGAG
TTTCACCAGTTTTGATTTAAACGTGGCCAATATGGACAACTTCTTCGCCCCCGTTTTCACTATGGGCAAA
TATTATACGCAAGGCGACAAGGTGCTGATGCCGCTGGCGATTCAGGTTCATCATGCCGTCTGTGATGGCT
TCCATGTCGGCAGAATGCTTAATGAATTACAACAGTACTGCGATGAGTGGCAGGGCGGGGCGTAAGCGGG
ACTCTGGGGTTCGAAATGACCGACCAAGCGACGCCCAACCGGTATCAGCTCACTCAAAGGCGGTAATACG
GTTATCCACAGAATCAGGGGATAACGCAGGAAAGAACATGTGAGCAAAAGGCCAGCAAAAGGCCAGGAAC
CGTAAAAAGGCCGCGTTGCTGGCGTTTTTCCATAGGCTCCGCCCCCCTGACGAGCATCACAAAAATCGAC
GCTCAAGTCAGAGGTGGCGAAACCCGACAGGACTATAAAGATACCAGGCGTTTCCCCCTGGAAGCTCCCT
CGTGCGCTCTCCTGTTCCGACCCTGCCGCTTACCGGATACCTGTCCGCCTTTCTCCCTTCGGGAAGCGTG
GCGCTTTCTCATAGCTCACGCTGTAGGTATCTCAGTTCGGTGTAGGTCGTTCGCTCCAAGCTGGGCTGTG
TGCACGAACCCCCCGTTCAGCCCGACCGCTGCGCCTTATCCGGTAACTATCGTCTTGAGTCCAACCCGGT
AAGACACGACTTATCGCCACTGGCAGCAGCCACTGGTAACAGGATTAGCAGAGCGAGGTATGTAGGCGGT
GCTACAGAGTTCTTGAAGTGGTGGCCTAACTACGGCTACACTAGAAGGACAGTATTTGGTATCTGCGCTC
TGCTGAAGCCAGTTACCTTCGGAAAAAGAGTTGGTAGCTCTTGATCCGGCAAACAAACCACCGCTGGTAG
CGGTGGTTTTTTTGTTTGCAAGCAGCAGATTACGCGCAGAAAAAAAGGATTTCAAGAAGATCCTTTGATC
TTTTCTACGGGGTCTGACGCTCAGTGGAACGAAAACTCACGTTAAGGGATTTTGGTCATGAGATTATCAA
AAAGGATCTTCACCTAGATCCTTTTATAGTCCGGAATCGTCACACAAAAAACCAACACACAGATGTAATG
AAAATAAAGATATTTTATTGCGGCCATCGTGATGGCTAGAGTTCAGAAGAACTCGTCAAGAAGGCGATAG
AAGGCGATGCGCTGCGAATCGGGAGCGGCGATACCGTAAAGCACGAGGAAGCGGTCAGCCCATTCGCCGC
CAAGCTCTTCAGCAATATCACGGGTAGCCAACGCTATGTCCTGATAGCGGTCCGCCACACCCAGCCGGCC
ACAGTCGATGAATCCAGAAAAGCGGCCATTTTCCACCATGATATTCGGCAAGCAGGCATCGCCGTGGGTC
ACGACGAGATCCTCGCCGTCGGGCATGCGCGCCTTGAGCCTGGCGAACAGTTCGGCTGGCGCGAGCCCCT
GATGCTCTTCGTCCAGATCATCCTGATCGACAAGACCGGCTTCCATCCGAGTACGTGCTCGCTCGATGCG
ATGTTTCGCTTGGTGGTCGAATGGGCAGGTAGCCGGATCAAGCGTATGCAGCCGCCGCATTGCATCAGCC
ATGATGGATACTTTCTCGGCAGGAGCAAGGTGAGATGACAGGAGATCCTGCCCCGGCACTTCGCCCAATA
GCAGCCAGTCCCTTCCCGCTTCAGTGACAACGTCGAGCACAGCTGCGCAAGGAACGCCCGTCGTGGCCAG
CCACGATAGCCGCGCTGCCTCGTCCTGCAGTTCATTCAGGGCACCGGACAGGTCGGTCTTGACAAAAAGA
ACCGGGCGCCCCTGCGCTGACAGCCGGAACACGGCGGCATCAGAGCAGCCGATTGTCTGTTGTGCCCAGT
CATAGCCGAATAGCCTCTCCACCCAAGCGGCCGGAGAACCTGCGTGCAATCCATCTTGTTCAATCATGGT
GGCATCGATTCCCGGTCAACATCCAGTACACCTCCGGCACCACCGGCTTCCCCAAGGGCGCCACGCTCTC
CCACCACAACATCCTCAACAACGGCTACTGGGTGGGCCGCACGGTCGGCTACACGGAGCAGGACCGGGTG
TGTCTGCCGGTGCCCTTCTACCACTGCTTCGGCATGGTCATGGGCAACTTGGGCGCCACCTCCCACGCCG
CCTGCATCGTCATCCCGGCCCCGTCCTTCGAGCCGGCGGCGACGCTGGAGGCGGTGCAGCGGGAGAGGTG
CACGTCCCTGTACGGCGTCCCCACGAAGCCGAATTCCACCACACTGGACTAGATGCATGCTCGACAGTGT
GATGGATATCTGCAGAATTCGGCTTTCACGACACCTGAAATGGAAGAAAAAAACTTTGAACCACTGTCTG
AGGCTTGAGAATGAACCAAGATCCAAACTCAAAAAGGGCAAATTCCAAGGAGAATTACATCAAGTGCCAA
GCTGGCCTAACTTCAGTCTCCACCCACTCAGTGTGGGGAAACTCCATCGCATAAAACCCCTCCCCCCAAC
CTAAAGACGACGTACTCCAAAAGCTCGAGAACTAATCGAGGTGCCTGGACGGCGCCCGGTACTCCGTGGA
GTCACATGAAGCGACGGCTGAGGACGGAAAGGCCCTTTTCCTTTGTGTGGGTGACTCACCCGCCCGCTCT
CCCGAGCGCCGCGTCCTCCATTTTGAGCTGCCTGCAGCAGGGCCGGGAAGCGGCCATCTTTCCGCTCACG
CAACTGGTGCCGACCGGGCCAGCCTTGCCGCCCAGGGCGGGGCGATACACGGCGGCGCGAGGCCAGGCAC
CAGAGCAGGCCGGCCAGCTTGAGACTACCCCCGTCCGATTCTCGGTGGCCGCGCTCGCAGGCCCCGCCTC
GCCGAACATGTGCGCTGGGACGCACGGGCCCCGTCGCCGCCCGCGGCCCCAAAAACCGAAATACCAGTGT
GCAGATCTTGGCCCGCATTTACAAGACTATCTTGCCAGAAAAAAAGCGTCGCAGCAGGTCATCAAAAATT
TTAAATGGCTAGAGACTTATCGAAAGCAGCGAGACAGGCGCGAAGGTGCCACCAGATTCGCACGCGGCGG
CCCCAGCGCCCAGGCCAGGCCTCAACTCAAGCACGAGGCGAAGGGGCTCCTTAAGCGCAAGGCCTCGAAC
TCTCCCACCCACTTCCAACCCGAAGCTCGGGATCAAGAATCACGTACTGCAGCCAGGTGGAAGTAATTCA
AGGCACGCAAGGGCCATAACCCGTAAAGAGGCCAGGCCCGCGGGAACCACACACGGCACTTACCTGTGTT
CTGGCGGCAAACCCGTTGCGAAAAAGAACGTTCACGGCGACTACTGCACTTATATACGGTTCTCCCCCAC
CCTCGGGAAAAAGGCGGAGCCAGTACACGACATCACTTTCCCAGTTTACCCCGCGCCACCTTCTCTAGGC
ACCGGTTCAATTGCCGACCCCTCCCCCCAACTTCTCGGGGACTGTGGGCGATGTGCGCTCTGCCCACTGA
CGGGCACCGGAGCC
